>Addgene plasmid #118402 | pSCFRSF131 | addgene full sequence | sequence record 229642 | Addgene NGS Result
TAATACGACTCACTATAGGGGAATTGTGAGCGGATAACAATTCCCCTGTAGAAATAATTTTGTTTAACTT
TAATAAGGAGATATACCATGGGCAGCAGCCATCATCATCATCATCACAGCACTAGTGACTCAGAAGTCAA
TCAAGAAGCTAAGCCAGAGGTCAAGCCAGAAGTCAAGCCTGAGACTCACATCAATTTAAAGGTGTCCGAT
GGATCTTCAGAAATCTTCTTTAAGATCAAAAAGACCACTCCTTTAAGAAGGCTGATGGAAGCGTTCGCTA
AAAGACAGGGTAAGGAAATGGACTCCTTAAGATTCTTGTACGACGGTATTAGAATTCAAGCTGATCAGAC
CCCTGAAGATTTGGACATGGAGGATAACGATATTATTGAGACTCACAGAGAACAGATTGGTGGATCCGGT
GGATATGCTGTTGATTACAACGAACCAATAATCATTAAAGAGAATGGAGAAATAAAAGTTGTTAAAATTG
GAGAACTTATAGATAAAATTATTGAAAACTCAGAGAATATTAGAAGAGAGGGCATCTTAGAGATAGCAAA
ATGTAAAGGTATTGAAGTTATTGCCTTTAACAGCAATTACAAATTTAAATTCATGCCTGTTTCGGAGGTT
TCAAGGCATCCAGTTAGTGAGATGTTTGAAATAGTTGTTGAAGGGAATAAAAAGGTTAGAGTTACCAGAA
GCCATAGTGTCTTTACCATAAGAGATAATGAGGTAGTTCCAATAAGAGTTGATGAGCTAAAAGTTGGAGA
TATATTAGTTTTAGCAAAAAGAATAACAAATATATATACCAATAGAAAACTCGAAAAACTTATAAACTCT
GATTTCATATTCTTAAAAATTAAAGAGATTAATAAGGTAGAGCCAACCAGTGGATATGCCTATGATTTAA
CTGTTCCAAATGCAGAAAACTTCGTTGCTGGATTTGGAGGATTTGTATTACACAACGCCTAAGGTACCAC
AAATCCTGGTGTATCCGCTTGGCAGGTCAACACAGCTTATACTGCGGGACAATTGGTCACATATAACGGC
AAGACGTATAAATGTTTGCAGCCCCACACCTCCTTGGCAGGATGGGAACCATCCAACGTTCCTGCCTTGT
GGCAGCTTCAATAAGCTTGCGGCCGCACTCGAGTCTGGTAAAGAAACCGCTGCTGCGAAATTTGAACGCC
AGCACATGGACTCGTCTACTAGCGCAGCTTAATTAACCTAGGCTGCTGCCACCGCTGAGCAATAACTAGC
ATAACCCCTTGGGGCCTCTAAACGGGTCTTGAGGGGTTTTTTGCTGAAACCTCAGGCATTTGAGAAGCAC
ACGGTCACACTGCTTCCGGTAGTCAATAAACCGGTAAACCAGCAATAGACATAAGCGGCTATTTAACGAC
CCTGCCCTGAACCGACGACAAGCTGACGACCGGGTCTCCGCAAGTGGCACTTTTCGGGGAAATGTGCGCG
GAACCCCTATTTGTTTATTTTTCTAAATACATTCAAATATGTATCCGCTCATGAATTAATTCTTAGAAAA
ACTCATCGAGCATCAAATGAAACTGCAATTTATTCATATCAGGATTATCAATACCATATTTTTGAAAAAG
CCGTTTCTGTAATGAAGGAGAAAACTCACCGAGGCAGTTCCATAGGATGGCAAGATCCTGGTATCGGTCT
GCGATTCCGACTCGTCCAACATCAATACAACCTATTAATTTCCCCTCGTCAAAAATAAGGTTATCAAGTG
AGAAATCACCATGAGTGACGACTGAATCCGGTGAGAATGGCAAAAGTTTATGCATTTCTTTCCAGACTTG
TTCAACAGGCCAGCCATTACGCTCGTCATCAAAATCACTCGCATCAACCAAACCGTTATTCATTCGTGAT
TGCGCCTGAGCGAGACGAAATACGCGGTCGCTGTTAAAAGGACAATTACAAACAGGAATCGAATGCAACC
GGCGCAGGAACACTGCCAGCGCATCAACAATATTTTCACCTGAATCAGGATATTCTTCTAATACCTGGAA
TGCTGTTTTCCCGGGGATCGCAGTGGTGAGTAACCATGCATCATCAGGAGTACGGATAAAATGCTTGATG
GTCGGAAGAGGCATAAATTCCGTCAGCCAGTTTAGTCTGACCATCTCATCTGTAACATCATTGGCAACGC
TACCTTTGCCATGTTTCAGAAACAACTCTGGCGCATCGGGCTTCCCATACAATCGATAGATTGTCGCACC
TGATTGCCCGACATTATCGCGAGCCCATTTATACCCATATAAATCAGCATCCATGTTGGAATTTAATCGC
GGCCTAGAGCAAGACGTTTCCCGTTGAATATGGCTCATACTCTTCCTTTTTCAATATTATTGAAGCATTT
ATCAGGGTTATTGTCTCATGAGCGGATACATATTTGAATGTATTTAGAAAAATAAACAAATAGGCATGCA
GCGCTCTTCCGCTTCCTCGCTCACTGACTCGCTACGCTCGGTCGTTCGACTGCGGCGAGCGGTGTCAGCT
CACTCAAAAGCGGTAATACGGTTATCCACAGAATCAGGGGATAAAGCCGGAAAGAACATGTGAGCAAAAA
GCAAAGCACCGGAAGAAGCCAACGCCGCAGGCGTTTTTCCATAGGCTCCGCCCCCCTGACGAGCATCACA
AAAATCGACGCTCAAGCCAGAGGTGGCGAAACCCGACAGGACTATAAAGATACCAGGCGTTTCCCCCTGG
AAGCTCCCTCGTGCGCTCTCCTGTTCCGACCCTGCCGCTTACCGGATACCTGTCCGCCTTTCTCCCTTCG
GGAAGCGTGGCGCTTTCTCATAGCTCACGCTGTTGGTATCTCAGTTCGGTGTAGGTCGTTCGCTCCAAGC
TGGGCTGTGTGCACGAACCCCCCGTTCAGCCCGACCGCTGCGCCTTATCCGGTAACTATCGTCTTGAGTC
CAACCCGGTAAGACACGACTTATCGCCACTGGCAGCAGCCATTGGTAACTGATTTAGAGGACTTTGTCTT
GAAGTTATGCACCTGTTAAGGCTAAACTGAAAGAACAGATTTTGGTGAGTGCGGTCCTCCAACCCACTTA
CCTTGGTTCAAAGAGTTGGTAGCTCAGCGAACCTTGAGAAAACCACCGTTGGTAGCGGTGGTTTTTCTTT
ATTTATGAGATGATGAATCAATCGGTCTATCAAGTCAACGAACAGCTATTCCGTTACTCTAGATTTCAGT
GCAATTTATCTCTTCAAATGTAGCACCTGAAGTCAGCCCCATACGATATAAGTTGTAATTCTCATGTTAG
TCATGCCCCGCGCCCACCGGAAGGAGCTGACTGGGTTGAAGGCTCTCAAGGGCATCGGTCGAGATCCCGG
TGCCTAATGAGTGAGCTAACTTACATTAATTGCGTTGCGCTCACTGCCCGCTTTCCAGTCGGGAAACCTG
TCGTGCCAGCTGCATTAATGAATCGGCCAACGCGCGGGGAGAGGCGGTTTGCGTATTGGGCGCCAGGGTG
GTTTTTCTTTTCACCAGTGAGACGGGCAACAGCTGATTGCCCTTCACCGCCTGGCCCTGAGAGAGTTGCA
GCAAGCGGTCCACGCTGGTTTGCCCCAGCAGGCGAAAATCCTGTTTGATGGTGGTTAACGGCGGGATATA
ACATGAGCTGTCTTCGGTATCGTCGTATCCCACTACCGAGATGTCCGCACCAACGCGCAGCCCGGACTCG
GTAATGGCGCGCATTGCGCCCAGCGCCATCTGATCGTTGGCAACCAGCATCGCAGTGGGAACGATGCCCT
CATTCAGCATTTGCATGGTTTGTTGAAAACCGGACATGGCACTCCAGTCGCCTTCCCGTTCCGCTATCGG
CTGAATTTGATTGCGAGTGAGATATTTATGCCAGCCAGCCAGACGCAGACGCGCCGAGACAGAACTTAAT
GGGCCCGCTAACAGCGCGATTTGCTGGTGACCCAATGCGACCAGATGCTCCACGCCCAGTCGCGTACCGT
CTTCATGGGAGAAAATAATACTGTTGATGGGTGTCTGGTCAGAGACATCAAGAAATAACGCCGGAACATT
AGTGCAGGCAGCTTCCACAGCAATGGCATCCTGGTCATCCAGCGGATAGTTAATGATCAGCCCACTGACG
CGTTGCGCGAGAAGATTGTGCACCGCCGCTTTACAGGCTTCGACGCCGCTTCGTTCTACCATCGACACCA
CCACGCTGGCACCCAGTTGATCGGCGCGAGATTTAATCGCCGCGACAATTTGCGACGGCGCGTGCAGGGC
CAGACTGGAGGTGGCAACGCCAATCAGCAACGACTGTTTGCCCGCCAGTTGTTGTGCCACGCGGTTGGGA
ATGTAATTCAGCTCCGCCATCGCCGCTTCCACTTTTTCCCGCGTTTTCGCAGAAACGTGGCTGGCCTGGT
TCACCACGCGGGAAACGGTCTGATAAGAGACACCGGCATACTCTGCGACATCGTATAACGTTACTGGTTT
CACATTCACCACCCTGAATTGACTCTCTTCCGGGCGCTATCATGCCATACCGCGAAAGGTTTTGCGCCAT
TCGATGGTGTCCGGGATCTCGACGCTCTCCCTTATGCGACTCCTGCATTAGGAAAT
Features (pLannotate 1.2.2; 19 found; start..end, strand, type, name):
      1..19      +  promoter       T7 promoter: promoter for bacteriophage T7 RNA polymerase
     20..44      +  protein_bind   lac operator: The lac repressor binds to the lac operator to inhibit transcription in E. coli. This inhibition can be relieved by adding lactose or isopropyl-β-D-thiogalactopyranoside (IPTG). lac repressor encoded by lacI
     59..81      +  RBS            RBS: efficient ribosome binding site from bacteriophage T7 gene 10 (Olins and Rangwala, 1989)
    100..116     +  CDS            capTEV™ (fragment): composite tag for in vivo biotinylation, TEV protease cleavage, and 6xHis tagging
    127..413     +  CDS            SUMO (fragment): cleavable ubiquitin-like protein tag; S. cerevisiae SMT3 (truncated)
    403..966     +  CDS            tfb (fragment): TF2B_METJA - Experimental evidence at protein level: Swiss-Prot protein existence level 1. Stabilizes TBP binding to an archaeal box-A promoter. Also responsible for recruiting RNA polymerase II to the pre-initiation complex (DNA-TBP-TFIIB). From Methanocaldococcus jannaschii (strain ATCC 43067 / DSM 2661 / JAL-1 / JCM 10045 / NBRC 100440) (Methanococcus jannaschii).
    979..1131    +  CDS            CBD: chitin binding domain from chitinase A1 (Watanabe et al., 1994); Bacillus circulans chiA
   1160..1201    +  CDS            S-Tag (fragment): affinity and epitope tag derived from pancreatic ribonuclease A
   1231..1248    +  CDS            SET1 (fragment): solubility-enhancement tag derived from T7 phage gene 10B
   1256..1303    +  terminator     T7 terminator: transcription terminator for bacteriophage T7 RNA polymerase
   1467..1524    +  promoter       AmpR promoter (fragment): bla
   1533..2348    -  CDS            KanR: aminoglycoside phosphotransferase; aph(3')-Ia; confers resistance to kanamycin in bacteria or G418 (Geneticin®) in eukaryotes
   2349..2440    -  promoter       AmpR promoter: bla
   2456..3205    -  rep_origin     RSF ori: Plasmids containing the RSF 1030 origin of replication can be propagated in E. coli cells that contain additional plasmids with compatible origins.
   3288..3352    -  CDS            TcR (fragment): tetracycline efflux protein; tet; confers resistance to tetracycline
   3367..3388    -  protein_bind   CAP binding site: CAP binding activates transcription in the presence of cAMP. E. coli catabolite activator protein
   3401..4483    -  CDS            lacI: lac repressor; lacI; The lac repressor binds to the lac operator to inhibit transcription in E. coli. This inhibition can be relieved by adding lactose or isopropyl-β-D-thiogalactopyranoside (IPTG).
   4484..4561    -  promoter       lacI promoter: lacI
   4569..4604    -  CDS            TcR (fragment): tetracycline efflux protein; tet; confers resistance to tetracycline
