[The description below was written by a language model from this plasmid's Addgene catalogue record and pLannotate feature annotations shown in this document.]
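Description:
pSCFRSF131 is a bacterial expression plasmid built on the Novagen pRSF-1b backbone, deposited for production of a protein for structure determination. It replicates from the RSF1030 origin, which is compatible with other common origins and so allows co-maintenance with other plasmids in E. coli. Selection is by kanamycin through an aminoglycoside phosphotransferase gene. The backbone also carries lacI with its own promoter. The short annotated fragments of a tetracycline resistance gene and an extra AmpR promoter fragment appear to be residual backbone matches rather than functional elements.

The expression cassette is a standard T7lac arrangement: a T7 promoter followed by a lac operator and the T7 gene 10 ribosome binding site, closed by a T7 terminator. Transcription therefore depends on a host supplying T7 RNA polymerase and is held off by the lac repressor until induced with IPTG. The insert, cloned between BamHI and KpnI, is the MjaTFIIB mini intein, annotated as a fragment of the Methanocaldococcus jannaschii transcription factor IIB gene (tfb). The name suggests a shortened form of the intein, although the record does not describe the exact deletion. Upstream, the table shows a short tag match that probably represents a His tag, followed by a truncated yeast SMT3 SUMO domain. This would provide an N-terminal purification handle that is typically removable with a SUMO-specific protease. Downstream of the intein lies a chitin binding domain from Bacillus circulans chitinase A1. The short S-Tag and SET1 fragments that follow are likely vector remnants, and the record does not state whether they are translated. This layout places the intein between two flanking domains, as is common in constructs for monitoring or exploiting protein splicing, though the record gives only structure determination as the purpose.
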