Addgene plasmid #118402: pSCFRSF131
Purpose: for structure determination
Depositing lab: Hideo Iwai. Depositing organization: University of Helsinki. Publication: Structural Basis for the Persistence of Homing Endonucleases in Transcription Factor IIB Inteins. Iwai H, Mikula KM, Oeemig JS, Zhou D, Li M, Wlodawer A. J Mol Biol. 2017 Dec 8;429(24):3942-3956. doi: 10.1016/j.jmb.2017.10.016. Epub 2017 Oct 18. PubMed 29055778.
Backbone
  Vector backbone: pRSF-1b
  Backbone manufacturer: Novagen
  Vector type: Bacterial Expression
Growth in bacteria
  Bacterial resistance: Kanamycin, 50 μg/mL
  Growth temperature: 37°C
  Growth strain: DH5alpha
  Copy number: High Copy
Gene/Insert
  Gene/Insert name: MjaTFIIB mini intein
  Cloning method: Restriction Enzyme; 5′ cloning site BamHI (unknown if destroyed); 3′ cloning site KpnI (unknown if destroyed)
Terms and licenses: Academic/Nonprofit Terms; Industry Terms: Not Available to Industry
How to cite: pSCFRSF131 was a gift from Hideo Iwai (Addgene plasmid # 118402 ; http://n2t.net/addgene:118402 ; RRID:Addgene_118402)
